>Addgene plasmid #41517 | TAL-BBL1-ID43 | depositor full sequence | sequence record 55386 | TAL-BBL1-ID43 sequence 2687 bps
TGGATAACCGTATTACCGCCGAATGCAGGTTGTCGCCTGCAGTCCGGATCCTGGCTGCAGCCAGGCACAC
GGGCTGCATTCCGTCAGGTGGCACTTTTCGGGGAAATGTGCGCGGAACCCCTATTTGTTTATTTTTCTAA
ATACATTCAAATATGTATCCGCTCATGAGACAATAACCCTGATAAATGCTTCAATAATATTGAAAAAGGA
AGAGTCCTGAGGCGGAAAGAACCAGCTGTGGAATGTGTGTCAGTTAGGGTGTGGAAAGTCCCCAGGCTCC
CCAGCAGGCAGAAGTATGCAAAGCATGCATCTCAATTAGTCAGCAACCAGGTGTGGAAAGTCCCCAGGCT
CCCCAGCAGGCAGAAGTATGCAAAGCATGCATCTCAATTAGTCAGCAACCATAGTCCCGCCCCTAACTCC
GCCCATCCCGCCCCTAACTCCGCCCAGTTCCGCCCATTCTCCGCCCCATGGCTGACTAATTTTTTTTATT
TATGCAGAGGCCGAGGCCGCCTCGGCCTCTGAGCTATTCCAGAAGTAGTGAGGAGGCTTTTTTGGAGGCC
TAGGCTTTTGCAAAGATCGATCAAGAGACAGGATGAGGATCGTTTCGCATGATTGAACAAGATGGATTGC
ACGCAGGTTCTCCGGCCGCTTGGGTGGAGAGGCTATTCGGCTATGACTGGGCACAACAGACAATCGGCTG
CTCTGATGCCGCCGTGTTCCGGCTGTCAGCGCAGGGGCGCCCGGTTCTTTTTGTCAAGACCGACCTGTCC
GGTGCCCTGAATGAACTGCAAGACGAGGCAGCGCGGCTATCGTGGCTGGCCACGACGGGCGTTCCTTGCG
CAGCTGTGCTCGACGTTGTCACTGAAGCGGGAAGGGACTGGCTGCTATTGGGCGAAGTGCCGGGGCAGGA
TCTCCTGTCATCTCACCTTGCTCCTGCCGAGAAAGTATCCATCATGGCTGATGCAATGCGGCGGCTGCAT
ACGCTTGATCCGGCTACCTGCCCATTCGACCACCAAGCGAAACATCGCATCGAGCGAGCACGTACTCGGA
TGGAAGCCGGTCTTGTCGATCAGGATGATCTGGACGAAGAGCATCAGGGGCTCGCGCCAGCCGAACTGTT
CGCCAGGCTCAAGGCGAGCATGCCCGACGGCGAGGATCTCGTCGTGACCCATGGCGATGCCTGCTTGCCG
AATATCATGGTGGAAAATGGCCGCTTTTCTGGATTCATCGACTGTGGCCGGCTGGGTGTGGCGGACCGCT
ATCAGGACATAGCGTTGGCTACCCGTGATATTGCTGAAGAGCTTGGCGGCGAATGGGCTGACCGCTTCCT
CGTGCTTTACGGTATCGCCGCTCCCGATTCGCAGCGCATCGCCTTCTATCGCCTTCTTGACGAGTTCTTC
TGAGCGGGACTCTGGGGTTCGAAATGACCGACCAAGCGACGCCCAACCTGCCATCACGAGATTTCGATTC
CACCGCCGCCTTCTATGAAAGGTTGGGCTTCGGAATCGTTTTCCGGGACGCCGGCTGGATGATCCTCCAG
CGCGGGGATCTCATGCTGGAGTTCTTCGCCCACCCTAGGGGGAGGCTAACTGAAACACGGAAGGAGACAA
TACCGGAAGGAACCCGCGCTATGACGGCAATAAAAAGACAGAATAAAACGCACGGTGTTGGGTCGTTTGT
TCATAAACGCGGGGTTCGGTCCCAGGGCTGGCACTCTGTCGATACCCCACCGAGACCCCATTGGGGCCAA
TACGCCCGCGTTTCTTCCTTTTCCCCACCCCACCCCCCAAGTTCGGGTGAAGGCCCAGGGCTCGCAGCCA
ACGTCGGGGCGGCAGGCCCTGCCATAGCCTCAGGTTACTCATATATACTTTAGATTGATTTAAAACTTCA
TTTTTAATTTAAAAGGATCTAGGTGAAGATCCTTTTTGATAATCTCATGACCAAAATCCCTTAACGTGAG
TTTTCGTTCCACTGAGCGTCAGACCCCGTAGAAAAGATCAAAGGATCTTCTTGAGATCCTTTTTTTCTGC
GCGTAATCTGCTGCTTGCAAACAAAAAAACCACCGCTACCAGCGGTGGTTTGTTTGCCGGATCAAGAGCT
ACCAACTCTTTTTCCGAAGGTAACTGGCTTCAGCAGAGCGCAGATACCAAATACTGTCCTTCTAGTGTAG
CCGTAGTTAGGCCACCACTTCAAGAACTCTGTAGCACCGCCTACATACCTCGCTCTGCTAATCCTGTTAC
CAGTGGCTGCTGCCAGTGGCGATAAGTCGTGTCTTACCGGGTTGGACTCAAGACGATAGTTACCGGATAA
GGCGCAGCGGTCGGGCTGAACGGGGGGTTCGTGCACACAGCCCAGCTTGGAGCGAACGACCTACACCGAA
CTGAGATACCTACAGCGTGAGCTATGAGAAAGCGCCACGCTTCCCGAAGGGAGAAAGGCGGACAGGTATC
CGGTAAGCGGCAGGGTCGGAACAGGAGAGCGCACGAGGGAGCTTCCAGGGGGAAACGCCTGGTATCTTTA
TAGTCCTGTCGGGTTTCGCCACCTCTGACTTGAGCGTCGATTTTTGTGATGCTCGTCAGGGGGGCGGAGC
CTATGGAAAAACGCCAGCAACGCGGCCTTTTTACGGTTCCTGGCCTTTTGCTGGCCTTTTGCTCACATGT
TCTTTCCTGCGTTATCCCCTGATTCTG
Features (pLannotate 1.2.2; 7 found; start..end, strand, type, name):
    111..215     +  promoter       AmpR promoter: bla
    217..574     +  promoter       SV40 promoter: SV40 enhancer and early promoter
    609..1403    +  CDS            NeoR/KanR: aminoglycoside phosphotransferase from Tn5; aph(3')-II (or nptII); confers resistance to neomycin, kanamycin, and G418 (Geneticin®)
   1424..1576    +  CDS            ble (fragment): BLE_KLEPN - Experimental evidence at protein level: Swiss-Prot protein existence level 1. Binding protein with a strong affinity to the bleomycin family of antibiotics. Binds to CL990; an antimitotic-antibiotic compound. From Klebsiella pneumoniae.
   1635..1682    +  polyA_signal   HSV TK poly(A) signal: herpes simplex virus thymidine kinase polyadenylation signal (Cole and Stacy, 1985)
   1773..1789    -  polyA_signal   bGH poly(A) signal (fragment): bovine growth hormone polyadenylation signal
   2011..2599    +  rep_origin     ori: high-copy-number ColE1/pMB1/pBR322/pUC origin of replication
