[The description below was written by a language model from this plasmid's Addgene catalogue record and pLannotate feature annotations shown in this document.]
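Description:
TAL-BBL1-ID43 is a small (2,687 bp) backbone plasmid built from a heavily truncated derivative of the Clontech vector pEGFP-N1 (pEGFP-N1Δ4728-2101). It was deposited as part of a toolkit for ligation-independent, high-throughput assembly of transcription activator-like effector (TALE) genes. The deletion leaves a 2,638 bp minimal backbone. No CMV promoter, EGFP coding sequence or f1 origin appears in the annotated features, so the plasmid seems to retain only the parts needed for propagation and selection. Although it is catalogued as a mammalian expression vector, the feature table shows no expression cassette for a gene of interest.

The plasmid replicates at high copy number in E. coli from a ColE1/pUC-type origin. Selection relies on the dual-purpose Tn5 aminoglycoside phosphotransferase (NeoR/KanR) cassette typical of the pEGFP-N1 family. A bacterial bla-type promoter drives kanamycin resistance in bacteria. The adjacent SV40 enhancer/early promoter, together with the HSV TK polyadenylation signal, would allow G418 selection in mammalian cells. The SV40 promoter listed in the record therefore belongs to this marker cassette rather than to the insert. The short ble and bGH poly(A) hits are annotated only as fragments and are probably residual or incidental matches.

The insert is a 49 bp synthetic polylinker flanked by two Mva1269I restriction sites, which the automated feature table does not annotate. Cutting at these flanking sites presumably opens the vector to receive TALE repeat fragments as an intermediate in the assembly scheme. The record does not state the exact role of this particular backbone, including what "BBL1" or "ID43" signifies.
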