Addgene plasmid #41517: TAL-BBL1-ID43
Depositing lab: Veit Hornung. Depositing organization: Universitaetsklinikum Bonn. Publication: A ligation-independent cloning technique for high-throughput assembly of transcription activator-like effector genes. Schmid-Burgk JL, Schmidt T, Kaiser V, Honing K, Hornung V. Nat Biotechnol. 2012 Dec 16. doi: 10.1038/nbt.2460. PubMed 23242165.
Backbone
  Vector backbone: pEGFP-N1Δ4728-2101
  Backbone manufacturer: Clontech
  Backbone size w/o insert (bp): 2638
  Vector type: Mammalian Expression
  Selectable markers: Neomycin (select with G418)
Growth in bacteria
  Bacterial resistance: Kanamycin, 50 μg/mL
  Growth temperature: 37°C
  Growth strain: DH10B
  Copy number: High Copy
Gene/Insert
  Gene/Insert name: Polylinker flanked by 2 Mva1269I cut sites
  Species: Synthetic
  Insert size (bp): 49
  Promoter: SV40
  Cloning method: Unknown
  Sequencing primers: 5′ ASK-FN2 (CGGCCTTTTTACGGTTCCTG); 3′ pBABE_3
Terms and licenses: Academic/Nonprofit Terms; Industry Terms: Not Available to Industry
How to cite: TAL-BBL1-ID43 was a gift from Veit Hornung (Addgene plasmid # 41517 ; http://n2t.net/addgene:41517 ; RRID:Addgene_41517)
