>Addgene plasmid #41517 | TAL-BBL1-ID43 | addgene partial sequence | sequence record 55713 | ASK-FN2 5'-CGGCCTTTTTACGGTTCCTG-3'
TGTTCTTTCCTGCGTTATCCCCTGATTCTGTGGATAACCGTATTACCGCCGAATGCAGGTTGTCGCCTGC
AGTCCGGATCCTGGCTGCAGCCAGGCACACGGGCTGCATTCCGTCAGGTGGCACTTTTCGGGGAAATGTG
CGCGGAACCCCTATTTGTTTATTTTTCTAAATACATTCAAATATGTATCCGCTCATGAGACAATAACCCT
GATAAATGCTTCAATAATATTGAAAAAGGAAGAGTCCTGAGGCGGAAAGAACCAGCTGTGGAATGTGTGT
CAGTTAGGGTGTGGAAAGTCCCCAGGCTCCCCAGCAGGCAGAAGTATGCAAAGCATGCATCTCAATTAGT
CAGCAACCAGGTGTGGAAAGTCCCCAGGCTCCCCAGCAGGCAGAAGTATGCAAAGCATGCATCTCAATTA
GTCAGCAACCATAGTCCCGCCCCTAACTCCGCCCATCCCGCCCCTAACTCCGCCCAGTTCCGCCCATTCT
CCGCCCCATGGCTGACTAATTTTTTTTATTTATGCAGAGGCCGAGGCCGCCTCGGCCTCTGAGCTATTCC
AGAAGTAGTGAGGAGGCTTTTTTGGAGGCCTAGGCTTTTGCAAAGATCGATCAAGAGACAGGATGAGGAT
CGTTTCGCATGATTGAACAAGATGGATTGCACGCAGGTTCTCCGGCCGCTTGGGTGGAGAGGCTATTCGG
CTATGACTGGGCACAACAGACAATCGGCTGCTCTGATGCCGCCGTGTTCCGGCTGTCAGCGCAGGGGCGC
CCGGTTCTTTTTGTCAAGACCGACCTGTCCGGTGCCCTGAATGAACTGCAAGACGAGGCAGCGCGGCTAT
CGTGGCTGGCCACGACGGGCGTTCCTTGCGCAGCTGTGCTCGACGTTGTCACTGA
